>Addgene plasmid #87385 | p426_Cas9_gRNA-RDS1a | depositor full sequence | sequence record 170410 | p426_Cas9_gRNA-RDS1a sequence 11117 bps
GACGAAAGGGCCTCGTGATACGCCTATTTTTATAGGTTAATGTCATGATAATAATGGTTTCTTAGTATGA
TCCAATATCAAAGGAAATGATAGCATTGAAGGATGAGACTAATCCAATTGAGGAGTGGCAGCATATAGAA
CAGCTAAAGGGTAGTGCTGAAGGAAGCATACGATACCCCGCATGGAATGGGATAATATCACAGGAGGTAC
TAGACTACCTTTCATCCTACATAAATAGACGCATATAAGTACGCATTTAAGCATAAACACGCACTATGCC
GTTCTTCTCATGTATATATATATACAGGCAACACGCAGATATAGGTGCGACGTGAACAGTGAGCTGTATG
TGCGCAGCTCGCGTTGCATTTTCGGAAGCGCTCGTTTTCGGAAACGCTTTGAAGTTCCTATTCCGAAGTT
CCTATTCTCTAGAAAGTATAGGAACTTCAGAGCGCTTTTGAAAACCAAAAGCGCTCTGAAGACGCACTTT
CAAAAAACCAAAAACGCACCGGACTGTAACGAGCTACTAAAATATTGCGAATACCGCTTCCACAAACATT
GCTCAAAAGTATCTCTTTGCTATATATCTCTGTGCTATATCCCTATATAACCTACCCATCCACCTTTCGC
TCCTTGAACTTGCATCTAAACTCGACCTCTACATTTTTTATGTTTATCTCTAGTATTACTCTTTAGACAA
AAAAATTGTAGTAAGAACTATTCATAGAGTGAATCGAAAACAATACGAAAATGTAAACATTTCCTATACG
TAGTATATAGAGACAAAATAGAAGAAACCGTTCATAATTTTCTGACCAATGAAGAATCATCAACGCTATC
ACTTTCTGTTCACAAAGTATGCGCAATCCACATCGGTATAGAATATAATCGGGGATGCCTTTATCTTGAA
AAAATGCACCCGCAGCTTCGCTAGTAATCAGTAAACGCGGGAAGTGGAGTCAGGCTTTTTTTATGGAAGA
GAAAATAGACACCAAAGTAGCCTTCTTCTAACCTTAACGGACCTACAGTGCAAAAAGTTATCAAGAGACT
GCATTATAGAGCGCACAAAGGAGAAAAAAAGTAATCTAAGATGCTTTGTTAGAAAAATAGCGCTCTCGGG
ATGCATTTTTGTAGAACAAAAAAGAAGTATAGATTCTTTGTTGGTAAAATAGCGCTCTCGCGTTGCATTT
CTGTTCTGTAAAAATGCAGCTCAGATTCTTTGTTTGAAAAATTAGCGCTCTCGCGTTGCATTTTTGTTTT
ACAAAAATGAAGCACAGATTCTTCGTTGGTAAAATAGCGCTTTCGCGTTGCATTTCTGTTCTGTAAAAAT
GCAGCTCAGATTCTTTGTTTGAAAAATTAGCGCTCTCGCGTTGCATTTTTGTTCTACAAAATGAAGCACA
GATGCTTCGTTCAGGTGGCACTTTTCGGGGAAATGTGCGCGGAACCCCTATTTGTTTATTTTTCTAAATA
CATTCAAATATGTATCCGCTCATGAGACAATAACCCTGATAAATGCTTCAATAATATTGAAAAAGGAAGA
GTATGAGTATTCAACATTTCCGTGTCGCCCTTATTCCCTTTTTTGCGGCATTTTGCCTTCCTGTTTTTGC
TCACCCAGAAACGCTGGTGAAAGTAAAAGATGCTGAAGATCAGTTGGGTGCACGAGTGGGTTACATCGAA
CTGGATCTCAACAGCGGTAAGATCCTTGAGAGTTTTCGCCCCGAAGAACGTTTTCCAATGATGAGCACTT
TTAAAGTTCTGCTATGTGGCGCGGTATTATCCCGTATTGACGCCGGGCAAGAGCAACTCGGTCGCCGCAT
ACACTATTCTCAGAATGACTTGGTTGAGTACTCACCAGTCACAGAAAAGCATCTTACGGATGGCATGACA
GTAAGAGAATTATGCAGTGCTGCCATAACCATGAGTGATAACACTGCGGCCAACTTACTTCTGACAACGA
TCGGAGGACCGAAGGAGCTAACCGCTTTTTTGCACAACATGGGGGATCATGTAACTCGCCTTGATCGTTG
GGAACCGGAGCTGAATGAAGCCATACCAAACGACGAGCGTGACACCACGATGCCTGTAGCAATGGCAACA
ACGTTGCGCAAACTATTAACTGGCGAACTACTTACTCTAGCTTCCCGGCAACAATTAATAGACTGGATGG
AGGCGGATAAAGTTGCAGGACCACTTCTGCGCTCGGCCCTTCCGGCTGGCTGGTTTATTGCTGATAAATC
TGGAGCCGGTGAGCGTGGGTCTCGCGGTATCATTGCAGCACTGGGGCCAGATGGTAAGCCCTCCCGTATC
GTAGTTATCTACACGACGGGGAGTCAGGCAACTATGGATGAACGAAATAGACAGATCGCTGAGATAGGTG
CCTCACTGATTAAGCATTGGTAACTGTCAGACCAAGTTTACTCATATATACTTTAGATTGATTTAAAACT
TCATTTTTAATTTAAAAGGATCTAGGTGAAGATCCTTTTTGATAATCTCATGACCAAAATCCCTTAACGT
GAGTTTTCGTTCCACTGAGCGTCAGACCCCGTAGAAAAGATCAAAGGATCTTCTTGAGATCCTTTTTTTC
TGCGCGTAATCTGCTGCTTGCAAACAAAAAAACCACCGCTACCAGCGGTGGTTTGTTTGCCGGATCAAGA
GCTACCAACTCTTTTTCCGAAGGTAACTGGCTTCAGCAGAGCGCAGATACCAAATACTGTCCTTCTAGTG
TAGCCGTAGTTAGGCCACCACTTCAAGAACTCTGTAGCACCGCCTACATACCTCGCTCTGCTAATCCTGT
TACCAGTGGCTGCTGCCAGTGGCGATAAGTCGTGTCTTACCGGGTTGGACTCAAGACGATAGTTACCGGA
TAAGGCGCAGCGGTCGGGCTGAACGGGGGGTTCGTGCACACAGCCCAGCTTGGAGCGAACGACCTACACC
GAACTGAGATACCTACAGCGTGAGCTATGAGAAAGCGCCACGCTTCCCGAAGGGAGAAAGGCGGACAGGT
ATCCGGTAAGCGGCAGGGTCGGAACAGGAGAGCGCACGAGGGAGCTTCCAGGGGGAAACGCCTGGTATCT
TTATAGTCCTGTCGGGTTTCGCCACCTCTGACTTGAGCGTCGATTTTTGTGATGCTCGTCAGGGGGGCGG
AGCCTATGGAAAAACGCCAGCAACGCGGCCTTTTTACGGTTCCTGGCCTTTTGCTGGCCTTTTGCTCACA
TGTTCTTTCCTGCGTTATCCCCTGATTCTGTGGATAACCGTATTACCGCCTTTGAGTGAGCTGATACCGC
TCGCCGCAGCCGAACGACCGAGCGCAGCGAGTCAGTGAGCGAGGAAGCGGAAGAGCGCCCAATACGCAAA
CCGCCTCTCCCCGCGCGTTGGCCGATTCATTAATGCAGCTGGCACGACAGGTTTCCCGACTGGAAAGCGG
GCAGTGAGCGCAACGCAATTAATGTGAGTTACCTCACTCATTAGGCACCCCAGGCTTTACACTTTATGCT
TCCGGCTCCTATGTTGTGTGGAATTGTGAGCGGATAACAATTTCACACAGGAAACAGCTATGACCATGAT
TACGCCAAGCGCGCAATTAACCCTCACTAAAGGGAACAAAAGCTGGAGCTAGTATACTCTTTCTTCAACA
ATTAAATACTCTCGGTAGCCAAGTTGGTTTAAGGCGCAAGACTGTAATTTATCACTACGAAATCTTGAGA
TCGGGCGTTCGACTCGCCCCCGGGAGAGATGGCCGGCATGGTCCCAGCCTCCTCGCTGGCGCCGGCTGGG
CAACACCTTCGGGTGGCGAATGGGACTTTATTCAATACGAAATGTGTGCGTTTTAGAGCTAGAAATAGCA
AGTTAAAATAAGGCTAGTCCGTTATCAACTTGAAAAAGTGGCACCGAGTCGGTGCTTTTTTTATTTTTTG
TCACTATTGTTATGTAAAATGCCACCTCTGACAGTATGGAACGCAAACTTCTGTCTAGTGGATAGTCGAC
ATCCTTTTGTTGTTTCCGGGTGTACAATATGGACTTCCTCTTTTCTGGCAACCAAACCCATACATCGGGA
TTCCTATAATACCTTCGTTGGTCTCCCTAACATGTAGGTGGCGGAGGGGAGATATACAATAGAACAGATA
CCAGACAAGACATAATGGGCTAAACAAGACTACACCAATTACACTGCCTCATTGATGGTGGTACATAACG
AACTAATACTGTAGCCCTAGACTTGATAGCCATCATCATATCGAAGTTTCACTACCCTTTTTCCATTTGC
CATCTATTGAAGTAATAATAGGCGCATGCAACTTCTTTTCTTTTTTTTTCTTTTCTCTCTCCCCCGTTGT
TGTCTCACCATATCCGCAATGACAAAAAAATGATGGAAGACACTAAAGGAAAAAATTAACGACAAAGACA
GCACCAACAGATGTCGTTGTTCCAGAGCTGATGAGGGGTATCTCGAAGCACACGAAACTTTTTCCTTCCT
TCATTCACGCACACTACTCTCTAATGAGCAACGGTATACGGCCTTCCTTCCAGTTACTTGAATTTGAAAT
AAAAAAAAGTTTGCTGTCTTGCTATCAAGTATAAATAGACCTGCAATTATTAATCTTTTGTTTCCTCGTC
ATTGTTCTCGTTCCCTTTCTTCCTTGTTTCTTTTTCTGCACAATATTTCAAGCTATACCAAGCATACAAT
CAACTTGGAAAAAAATGGACAAGAAGTACTCCATTGGGCTCGATATCGGCACAAACAGCGTCGGTTGGGC
CGTCATTACGGACGAGTACAAGGTGCCGAGCAAAAAATTCAAAGTTCTGGGCAATACCGATCGCCACAGC
ATAAAGAAGAACCTCATTGGCGCCCTCCTGTTCGACTCCGGGGAGACGGCCGAAGCCACGCGGCTCAAAA
GAACAGCACGGCGCAGATATACCCGCAGAAAGAATCGGATCTGCTACCTGCAGGAGATCTTTAGTAATGA
GATGGCTAAGGTGGATGACTCTTTCTTCCATAGGCTGGAGGAGTCCTTTTTGGTGGAGGAGGATAAAAAG
CACGAGCGCCACCCAATCTTTGGCAATATCGTGGACGAGGTGGCGTACCATGAAAAGTACCCAACCATAT
ATCATCTGAGGAAGAAGCTTGTAGACAGTACTGATAAGGCTGACTTGCGGTTGATCTATCTCGCGCTGGC
GCATATGATCAAATTTCGGGGACACTTCCTCATCGAGGGGGACCTGAACCCAGACAACAGCGATGTCGAC
AAACTCTTTATCCAACTGGTTCAGACTTACAATCAGCTTTTCGAAGAGAACCCGATCAACGCATCCGGAG
TTGACGCCAAAGCAATCCTGAGCGCTAGGCTGTCCAAATCCCGGCGGCTCGAAAACCTCATCGCACAGCT
CCCTGGGGAGAAGAAGAACGGCCTGTTTGGTAATCTTATCGCCCTGTCACTCGGGCTGACCCCCAACTTT
AAATCTAACTTCGACCTGGCCGAAGATGCCAAGCTTCAACTGAGCAAAGACACCTACGATGATGATCTCG
ACAATCTGCTGGCCCAGATCGGCGACCAGTACGCAGACCTTTTTTTGGCGGCAAAGAACCTGTCAGACGC
CATTCTGCTGAGTGATATTCTGCGAGTGAACACGGAGATCACCAAAGCTCCGCTGAGCGCTAGTATGATC
AAGCGCTATGATGAGCACCACCAAGACTTGACTTTGCTGAAGGCCCTTGTCAGACAGCAACTGCCTGAGA
AGTACAAGGAAATTTTCTTCGATCAGTCTAAAAATGGCTACGCCGGATACATTGACGGCGGAGCAAGCCA
GGAGGAATTTTACAAATTTATTAAGCCCATCTTGGAAAAAATGGACGGCACCGAGGAGCTGCTGGTAAAG
CTTAACAGAGAAGATCTGTTGCGCAAACAGCGCACTTTCGACAATGGAAGCATCCCCCACCAGATTCACC
TGGGCGAACTGCACGCTATCCTCAGGCGGCAAGAGGATTTCTACCCCTTTTTGAAAGATAACAGGGAAAA
GATTGAGAAAATCCTCACATTTCGGATACCCTACTATGTAGGCCCCCTCGCCCGGGGAAATTCCAGATTC
GCGTGGATGACTCGCAAATCAGAAGAGACCATCACTCCCTGGAACTTCGAGGAAGTCGTGGATAAGGGGG
CCTCTGCCCAGTCCTTCATCGAAAGGATGACTAACTTTGATAAAAATCTGCCTAACGAAAAGGTGCTTCC
TAAACACTCTCTGCTGTACGAGTACTTCACAGTTTATAACGAGCTCACCAAGGTCAAATACGTCACAGAA
GGGATGAGAAAGCCAGCATTCCTGTCTGGAGAGCAGAAGAAAGCTATCGTGGACCTCCTCTTCAAGACGA
ACCGGAAAGTTACCGTGAAACAGCTCAAAGAAGACTATTTCAAAAAGATTGAATGTTTCGACTCTGTTGA
AATCAGCGGAGTGGAGGATCGCTTCAACGCATCCCTGGGAACGTATCACGATCTCCTGAAAATCATTAAA
GACAAGGACTTCCTGGACAATGAGGAGAACGAGGACATTCTTGAGGACATTGTCCTCACCCTTACGTTGT
TTGAAGATAGGGAGATGATTGAAGAACGCTTGAAAACTTACGCTCATCTCTTCGACGACAAAGTCATGAA
ACAGCTCAAGAGGCGCCGATATACAGGATGGGGGCGGCTGTCAAGAAAACTGATCAATGGGATCCGAGAC
AAGCAGAGTGGAAAGACAATCCTGGATTTTCTTAAGTCCGATGGATTTGCCAACCGGAACTTCATGCAGT
TGATCCATGATGACTCTCTCACCTTTAAGGAGGACATCCAGAAAGCACAAGTTTCTGGCCAGGGGGACAG
TCTTCACGAGCACATCGCTAATCTTGCAGGTAGCCCAGCTATCAAAAAGGGAATACTGCAGACCGTTAAG
GTCGTGGATGAACTCGTCAAAGTAATGGGAAGGCATAAGCCCGAGAATATCGTTATCGAGATGGCCCGAG
AGAACCAAACTACCCAGAAGGGACAGAAGAACAGTAGGGAAAGGATGAAGAGGATTGAAGAGGGTATAAA
AGAACTGGGGTCCCAAATCCTTAAGGAACACCCAGTTGAAAACACCCAGCTTCAGAATGAGAAGCTCTAC
CTGTACTACCTGCAGAACGGCAGGGACATGTACGTGGATCAGGAACTGGACATCAATCGGCTCTCCGACT
ACGACGTGGATCATATCGTGCCCCAGTCTTTTCTCAAAGATGATTCTATTGATAATAAAGTGTTGACAAG
ATCCGATAAAAATAGAGGGAAGAGTGATAACGTCCCCTCAGAAGAAGTTGTCAAGAAAATGAAAAATTAT
TGGCGGCAGCTGCTGAACGCCAAACTGATCACACAACGGAAGTTCGATAATCTGACTAAGGCTGAACGAG
GTGGCCTGTCTGAGTTGGATAAAGCCGGCTTCATCAAAAGGCAGCTTGTTGAGACACGCCAGATCACCAA
GCACGTGGCCCAAATTCTCGATTCACGCATGAACACCAAGTACGATGAAAATGACAAACTGATTCGAGAG
GTGAAAGTTATTACTCTGAAGTCTAAGCTGGTCTCAGATTTCAGAAAGGACTTTCAGTTTTATAAGGTGA
GAGAGATCAACAATTACCACCATGCGCATGATGCCTACCTGAATGCAGTGGTAGGCACTGCACTTATCAA
AAAATATCCCAAGCTTGAATCTGAATTTGTTTACGGAGACTATAAAGTGTACGATGTTAGGAAAATGATC
GCAAAGTCTGAGCAGGAAATAGGCAAGGCCACCGCTAAGTACTTCTTTTACAGCAATATTATGAATTTTT
TCAAGACCGAGATTACACTGGCCAATGGAGAGATTCGGAAGCGACCACTTATCGAAACAAACGGAGAAAC
AGGAGAAATCGTGTGGGACAAGGGTAGGGATTTCGCGACAGTCCGGAAGGTCCTGTCCATGCCGCAGGTG
AACATCGTTAAAAAGACCGAAGTACAGACCGGAGGCTTCTCCAAGGAAAGTATCCTCCCGAAAAGGAACA
GCGACAAGCTGATCGCACGCAAAAAAGATTGGGACCCCAAGAAATACGGCGGATTCGATTCTCCTACAGT
CGCTTACAGTGTACTGGTTGTGGCCAAAGTGGAGAAAGGGAAGTCTAAAAAACTCAAAAGCGTCAAGGAA
CTGCTGGGCATCACAATCATGGAGCGATCAAGCTTCGAAAAAAACCCCATCGACTTTCTCGAGGCGAAAG
GATATAAAGAGGTCAAAAAAGACCTCATCATTAAGCTTCCCAAGTACTCTCTCTTTGAGCTTGAAAACGG
CCGGAAACGAATGCTCGCTAGTGCGGGCGAGCTGCAGAAAGGTAACGAGCTGGCACTGCCCTCTAAATAC
GTTAATTTCTTGTATCTGGCCAGCCACTATGAAAAGCTCAAAGGGTCTCCCGAAGATAATGAGCAGAAGC
AGCTGTTCGTGGAACAACACAAACACTACCTTGATGAGATCATCGAGCAAATAAGCGAATTCTCCAAAAG
AGTGATCCTCGCCGACGCTAACCTCGATAAGGTGCTTTCTGCTTACAATAAGCACAGGGATAAGCCCATC
AGGGAGCAGGCAGAAAACATTATCCACTTGTTTACTCTGACCAACTTGGGCGCGCCTGCAGCCTTCAAGT
ACTTCGACACCACCATAGACAGAAAGCGGTACACCTCTACAAAGGAGGTCCTGGACGCCACACTGATTCA
TCAGTCAATTACGGGGCTCTATGAAACAAGAATCGACCTCTCTCAGCTCGGTGGAGACAGCAGGGCTGAC
CCCAAGAAGAAGAGGAAGGTGTGATCTCTTCTCGAGTCATGTAATTAGTTATGTCACGCTTACGTTCACG
CCCTCCCCCCACATCCGCTCTAACCGAAAAGGAAGGAGTTAGACAACCTGAAGTCTAGGTCCCTATTTAT
TTTTTTATAGTTATGTTAGTATTAAGAACGTTATTTATATTTCAAATTTTTCTTTTTTTTCTGTACAGAC
GCGTGTACGCATGTAACATTATACTGAAAACCTTGCTTGAGAAGGTTTTGGGACGCTCGAAGGCTTTAAT
TTGCGGCCGGTACCCAATTCGCCCTATAGTGAGTCGTATTACGCGCGCTCACTGGCCGTCGTTTTACAAC
GTCGTGACTGGGAAAACCCTGGCGTTACCCAACTTAATCGCCTTGCAGCACATCCCCCTTTCGCCAGCTG
GCGTAATAGCGAAGAGGCCCGCACCGATCGCCCTTCCCAACAGTTGCGCAGCCTGAATGGCGAATGGCGC
G
[124 nt withheld, positions 9312-9435]
C
[91 nt withheld, positions 9437-9527]
A
[49 nt withheld, positions 9529-9577]
CCTTTGACGTTGGAGTCCACGTTCTTT
[37 nt withheld, positions 9605-9641]
ACCCTATCTCGGTCTATTCTTTTGATTTATAAGGGATTTTGCCGATTTCGGCCTATTGGTTAAAAAATGA
GCTGATTTAACAAAAATTTAACGCGAATTTTAACAAAATATTAACGTTTACAATTTCCTGATGCGGTATT
TTCTCCTTACGCATCTGTGCGGTATTTCACACCGCATAGGGTAATAACTGATATAATTAAATTGAAGCTC
TAATTTGTGAGTTTAGTATACATGCATTTACTTATAATACAGTTTTTTAGTTTTGCTGGCCGCATCTTCT
CAAATATGCTTCCCAGCCTGCTTTTCTGTAACGTTCACCCTCTACCTTAGCATCCCTTCCCTTTGCAAAT
AGTCCTCTTCCAACAATAATAATGTCAGATCCTGTAGAGACCACATCATCCACGGTTCTATACTGTTGAC
CCAATGCGTCTCCCTTGTCATCTAAACCCACACCGGGTGTCATAATCAACCAATCGTAACCTTCATCTCT
TCCACCCATGTCTCTTTGAGCAATAAAGCCGATAACAAAATCTTTGTCGCTCTTCGCAATGTCAACAGTA
CCCTTAGTATATTCTCCAGTAGATAGGGAGCCCTTGCATGACAATTCTGCTAACATCAAAAGGCCTCTAG
GTTCCTTTGTTACTTCTTCTGCCGCCTGCTTCAAACCGCTAACAATACCTGGGCCCACCACACCGTGTGC
ATTCGTAATGTCTGCCCATTCTGCTATTCTGTATACACCCGCAGAGTACTGCAATTTGACTGTATTACCA
ATGTCAGCAAATTTTCTGTCTTCGAAGAGTAAAAAATTGTACTTGGCGGATAATGCCTTTAGCGGCTTAA
CTGTGCCCTCCATGGAAAAATCAGTCAAGATATCCACATGTGTTTTTAGTAAACAAATTTTGGGACCTAA
TGCTTCAACTAACTCCAGTAATTCCTTGGTGGTACGAACATCCAATGAAGCACACAAGTTTGTTTGCTTT
TCGTGCATGATATTAAATAGCTTGGCAGCAACAGGACTAGGATGAGTAGCAGCACGTTCCTTATATGTAG
CTTTCGACATGATTTATCTTCGTTTCCTGCAGGTTTTTGTTCTGTGCAGTTGGGTTAAGAATACTGGGCA
ATTTCATGTTTCTTCAACACTACATATGCGTATATATACCAATCTAAGTCTGTGCTCCTTCCTTCGTTCT
TCCTTCTGTTCGGAGATTACCGAATCAAAAAAATTTCAAGGAAACCGAAATCAAAAAAAAGAATAAAAAA
AAAATGATGAATTGAATTGAAAAGCTGTGGTATGGTGCACTCTCAGTACAATCTGCTCTGATGCCGCATA
GTTAAGCCAGCCCCGACACCCGCCAACACCCGCTGACGCGCCCTGACGGGCTTGTCTGCTCCCGGCATCC
GCTTACAGACAAGCTGTGACCGTCTCCGGGAGCTGCATGTGTCAGAGGTTTTCACCGTCATCACCGAAAC
GCGCGA
Features (pLannotate 1.2.2; 22 found; start..end, strand, type, name):
     69..1411    +  rep_origin     2μ ori: yeast 2μ plasmid origin of replication
   1438..1542    +  promoter       AmpR promoter: bla
   1543..2403    +  CDS            AmpR: β-lactamase; bla; confers resistance to ampicillin, carbenicillin, and related antibiotics
   2574..3162    +  rep_origin     ori: high-copy-number ColE1/pMB1/pBR322/pUC origin of replication
   3345..3437    +  CDS            lacI (fragment): lac repressor; lacI; The lac repressor binds to the lac operator to inhibit transcription in E. coli. This inhibition can be relieved by adding lactose or isopropyl-β-D-thiogalactopyranoside (IPTG).
   3450..3471    +  protein_bind   CAP binding site: CAP binding activates transcription in the presence of cAMP. E. coli catabolite activator protein
   3486..3516    +  promoter       lac promoter: promoter for the E. coli lac operon
   3520..3542    +  protein_bind   lac operator (fragment): The lac repressor binds to the lac operator to inhibit transcription in E. coli. This inhibition can be relieved by adding lactose or isopropyl-β-D-thiogalactopyranoside (IPTG). lac repressor encoded by lacI
   3585..3603    +  promoter       T3 promoter: promoter for bacteriophage T3 RNA polymerase
   3648..3736    +  ncRNA          tRNA: Accession: RF00005 - tRNA
   3830..3905    +  misc_RNA       gRNA scaffold: guide RNA scaffold for the Streptococcus pyogenes CRISPR/Cas9 system
   3991..4695    +  promoter       ADH1 promoter: S. cerevisiae ADH1; promoter for alcohol dehydrogenase 1
   4705..8808    +  CDS            cas9: CAS9_STRP1 - Also known as csn1 From Streptococcus pyogenes serotype M1.
   8903..9092    +  terminator     CYC1 terminator: S. cerevisiae CYC1; transcription terminator for CYC1
   9123..9141    -  promoter       T7 promoter: promoter for bacteriophage T7 RNA polymerase
   9149..9304    +  CDS            lacZα (fragment): LacZα fragment of β-galactosidase; lacZ fragment
   9312..9767    +  rep_origin     f1 ori (sequence partly withheld): f1 bacteriophage origin of replication; arrow indicates direction of (+) strand synthesis
   9768..9819    -  misc_feature   bom (fragment): basis of mobility region from pBR322
   9898..10701   -  CDS            URA3: orotidine-5'-phosphate decarboxylase, required for uracil biosynthesis; S. cerevisiae URA3; yeast auxotrophic marker, counterselectable with 5-fluoroorotic acid (5-FOA)
  10702..10917   -  promoter       URA3 promoter: S. cerevisiae URA3
  10932..10981   -  misc_feature   bom (fragment): basis of mobility region from pBR322
  11083..1       -  CDS            rop (fragment) (across the origin): Rop protein, which maintains plasmids at low copy number; rop
