>Addgene plasmid #87385 | p426_Cas9_gRNA-RDS1a | addgene full sequence | sequence record 193427 | Addgene NGS Result
GGTCGGAACAGGAGAGCGCACGAGGGAGCTTCCAGGGGGAAACGCCTGGTATCTTTATAGTCCTGTCGGG
TTTCGCCACCTCTGACTTGAGCGTCGATTTTTGTGATGCTCGTCAGGGGGGCGGAGCCTATGGAAAAACG
CCAGCAACGCGGCCTTTTTACGGTTCCTGGCCTTTTGCTGGCCTTTTGCTCACATGTTCTTTCCTGCGTT
ATCCCCTGATTCTGTGGATAACCGTATTACCGCCTTTGAGTGAGCTGATACCGCTCGCCGCAGCCGAACG
ACCGAGCGCAGCGAGTCAGTGAGCGAGGAAGCGGAAGAGCGCCCAATACGCAAACCGCCTCTCCCCGCGC
GTTGGCCGATTCATTAATGCAGCTGGCACGACAGGTTTCCCGACTGGAAAGCGGGCAGTGAGCGCAACGC
AATTAATGTGAGTTAGCTCACTCATTAGGCACCCCAGGCTTTACACTTTATGCTTCCGGCTCGTATGTTG
TGTGGAATTGTGAGCGGATAACAATTTCACACAGGAAACAGCTATGACCATGATTACGCCAAGCGCGCAA
TTAACCCTCACTAAAGGGAACAAAAGCTGGAGCTAGTATACTCTTTCTTCAACAATTAAATACTCTCGGT
AGCCAAGTTGGTTTAAGGCGCAAGACTGTAATTTATCACTACGAAATCTTGAGATCGGGCGTTCGACTCG
CCCCCGGGAGAGATGGCCGGCATGGTCCCAGCCTCCTCGCTGGCGCCGGCTGGGCAACACCTTCGGGTGG
CGAATGGGACTTTATTCAATACGAAATGTGTGCGTTTTAGAGCTAGAAATAGCAAGTTAAAATAAGGCTA
GTCCGTTATCAACTTGAAAAAGTGGCACCGAGTCGGTGCTTTTTTTATTTTTTGTCACTATTGTTATGTA
AAATGCCACCTCTGACAGTATGGAACGCAAACTTCTGTCTAGTGGATAGTCGACATCCTTTTGTTGTTTC
CGGGTGTACAATATGGACTTCCTCTTTTCTGGCAACCAAACCCATACATCGGGATTCCTATAATACCTTC
GTTGGTCTCCCTAACATGTAGGTGGCGGAGGGGAGATATACAATAGAACAGATACCAGACAAGACATAAT
GGGCTAAACAAGACTACACCAATTACACTGCCTCATTGATGGTGGTACATAACGAACTAATACTGTAGCC
CTAGACTTGATAGCCATCATCATATCGAAGTTTCACTACCCTTTTTCCATTTGCCATCTATTGAAGTAAT
AATAGGCGCATGCAACTTCTTTTCTTTTTTTTTCTTTTCTCTCTCCCCCGTTGTTGTCTCACCATATCCG
CAATGACAAAAAAATGATGGAAGACACTAAAGGAAAAAATTAACGACAAAGACAGCACCAACAGATGTCG
TTGTTCCAGAGCTGATGAGGGGTATCTCGAAGCACACGAAACTTTTTCCTTCCTTCATTCACGCACACTA
CTCTCTAATGAGCAACGGTATACGGCCTTCCTTCCAGTTACTTGAATTTGAAATAAAAAAAAGTTTGCTG
TCTTGCTATCAAGTATAAATAGACCTGCAATTATTAATCTTTTGTTTCCTCGTCATTGTTCTCGTTCCCT
TTCTTCCTTGTTTCTTTTTCTGCACAATATTTCAAGCTATACCAAGCATACAATCAACTTGGAAAAAAAT
GGACAAGAAGTACTCCATTGGGCTCGATATCGGCACAAACAGCGTCGGTTGGGCCGTCATTACGGACGAG
TACAAGGTGCCGAGCAAAAAATTCAAAGTTCTGGGCAATACCGATCGCCACAGCATAAAGAAGAACCTCA
TTGGCGCCCTCCTGTTCGACTCCGGGGAGACGGCCGAAGCCACGCGGCTCAAAAGAACAGCACGGCGCAG
ATATACCCGCAGAAAGAATCGGATCTGCTACCTGCAGGAGATCTTTAGTAATGAGATGGCTAAGGTGGAT
GACTCTTTCTTCCATAGGCTGGAGGAGTCCTTTTTGGTGGAGGAGGATAAAAAGAACGAGCGCCACCCAA
TCTTTGGCAATATCGTGGACGAGGTGGCGTACCATGAAAAGTACCCAACCATATATCATCTGAGGAAGAA
GCTTGTAGACAGTACTGATAAGGCTGACTTGCGGTTGATCTATCTCGCGCTGGCGCATATGATCAAATTT
CGGGGACACTTCCTCATCGAGGGGGACCTGAACCCAGACAACAGCGATGTCGACAAACTCTTTATCCAAC
TGGTTCAGACTTACAATCAGCTTTTCGAAGAGAACCCGATCAACGCATCCGGAGTTGACGCCAAAGCAAT
CCTGAGCGCTAGGCTGTCCAAATCCCGGCGGCTCGAAAACCTCATCGCACAGCTCCCTGGGGAGAAGAAG
AACGGCCTGTTTGGTAATCTTATCGCCCTGTCACTCGGGCTGACCCCCAACTTTAAATCTAACTTCGACC
TGGCCGAAGATGCCAAGCTTCAACTGAGCAAAGACACCTACGATGATGATCTCGACAATCTGCTGGCCCA
GATCGGCGACCAGTACGCAGACCTTTTTTTGGCGGCAAAGAACCTGTCAGACGCCATTCTGCTGAGTGAT
ATTCTGCGAGTGAACACGGAGATCACCAAAGCTCCGCTGAGCGCTAGTATGATCAAGCGCTATGATGAGC
ACCACCAAGACTTGACTTTGCTGAAGGCCCTTGTCAGACAGCAACTGCCTGAGAAGTACAAGGAAATTTT
CTTCGATCAGTCTAAAAATGGCTACGCCGGATACATTGACGGCGGAGCAAGCCAGGAGGAATTTTACAAA
TTTATTAAGCCCATCTTGGAAAAAATGGACGGCACCGAGGAGCTGCTGGTAAAGCTTAACAGAGAAGATC
TGTTGCGCAAACAGCGCACTTTCGACAATGGAAGCATCCCCCACCAGATTCACCTGGGCGAACTGCACGC
TATCCTCAGGCGGCAAGAGGATTTCTACCCCTTTTTGAAAGATAACAGGGAAAAGATTGAGAAAATCCTC
ACATTTCGGATACCCTACTATGTAGGCCCCCTCGCCCGGGGAAATTCCAGATTCGCGTGGATGACTCGCA
AATCAGAAGAGACCATCACTCCCTGGAACTTCGAGGAAGTCGTGGATAAGGGGGCCTCTGCCCAGTCCTT
CATCGAAAGGATGACTAACTTTGATAAAAATCTGCCTAACGAAAAGGTGCTTCCTAAACACTCTCTGCTG
TACGAGTACTTCACAGTTTATAACGAGCTCACCAAGGTCAAATACGTCACAGAAGGGATGAGAAAGCCAG
CATTCCTGTCTGGAGAGCAGAAGAAAGCTATCGTGGACCTCCTCTTCAAGACGAACCGGAAAGTTACCGT
GAAACAGCTCAAAGAAGACTATTTCAAAAAGATTGAATGTTTCGACTCTGTTGAAATCAGCGGAGTGGAG
GATCGCTTCAACGCATCCCTGGGAACGTATCACGATCTCCTGAAAATCATTAAAGACAAGGACTTCCTGG
ACAATGAGGAGAACGAGGACATTCTTGAGGACATTGTCCTCACCCTTACGTTGTTTGAAGATAGGGAGAT
GATTGAAGAACGCTTGAAAACTTACGCTCATCTCTTCGACGACAAAGTCATGAAACAGCTCAAGAGGCGC
CGATATACAGGATGGGGGCGGCTGTCAAGAAAACTGATCAATGGGATCCGAGACAAGCAGAGTGGAAAGA
CAATCCTGGATTTTCTTAAGTCCGATGGATTTGCCAACCGGAACTTCATGCAGTTGATCCATGATGACTC
TCTCACCTTTAAGGAGGACATCCAGAAAGCACAAGTTTCTGGCCAGGGGGACAGTCTTCACGAGCACATC
GCTAATCTTGCAGGTAGCCCAGCTATCAAAAAGGGAATACTGCAGACCGTTAAGGTCGTGGATGAACTCG
TCAAAGTAATGGGAAGGCATAAGCCCGAGAATATCGTTATCGAGATGGCCCGAGAGAACCAAACTACCCA
GAAGGGACAGAAGAACAGTAGGGAAAGGATGAAGAGGATTGAAGAGGGTATAAAAGAACTGGGGTCCCAA
ATCCTTAAGGAACACCCAGTTGAAAACACCCAGCTTCAGAATGAGAAGCTCTACCTGTACTACCTGCAGA
ACGGCAGGGACATGTACGTGGATCAGGAACTGGACATCAATCGGCTCTCCGACTACGACGTGGATCATAT
CGTGCCCCAGTCTTTTCTCAAAGATGATTCTATTGATAATAAAGTGTTGACAAGATCCGATAAAAATAGA
GGGAAGAGTGATAACGTCCCCTCAGAAGAAGTTGTCAAGAAAATGAAAAATTATTGGCGGCAGCTGCTGA
ACGCCAAACTGATCACACAACGGAAGTTCGATAATCTGACTAAGGCTGAACGAGGTGGCCTGTCTGAGTT
GGATAAAGCCGGCTTCATCAAAAGGCAGCTTGTTGAGACACGCCAGATCACCAAGCACGTGGCCCAAATT
CTCGATTCACGCATGAACACCAAGTACGATGAAAATGACAAACTGATTCGAGAGGTGAAAGTTATTACTC
TGAAGTCTAAGCTGGTCTCAGATTTCAGAAAGGACTTTCAGTTTTATAAGGTGAGAGAGATCAACAATTA
CCACCATGCGCATGATGCCTACCTGAATGCAGTGGTAGGCACTGCACTTATCAAAAAATATCCCAAGCTT
GAATCTGAATTTGTTTACGGAGACTATAAAGTGTACGATGTTAGGAAAATGATCGCAAAGTCTGAGCAGG
AAATAGGCAAGGCCACCGCTAAGTACTTCTTTTACAGCAATATTATGAATTTTTTCAAGACCGAGATTAC
ACTGGCCAATGGAGAGATTCGGAAGCGACCACTTATCGAAACAAACGGAGAAACAGGAGAAATCGTGTGG
GACAAGGGTAGGGATTTCGCGACAGTCCGGAAGGTCCTGTCCATGCCGCAGGTGAACATCGTTAAAAAGA
CCGAAGTACAGACCGGAGGCTTCTCCAAGGAAAGTATCCTCCCGAAAAGGAACAGCGACAAGCTGATCGC
ACGCAAAAAAGATTGGGACCCCAAGAAATACGGCGGATTCGATTCTCCTACAGTCGCTTACAGTGTACTG
GTTGTGGCCAAAGTGGAGAAAGGGAAGTCTAAAAAACTCAAAAGCGTCAAGGAACTGCTGGGCATCACAA
TCATGGAGCGATCAAGCTTCGAAAAAAACCCCATCGACTTTCTCGAGGCGAAAGGATATAAAGAGGTCAA
AAAAGACCTCATCATTAAGCTTCCCAAGTACTCTCTCTTTGAGCTTGAAAACGGCCGGAAACGAATGCTC
GCTAGTGCGGGCGAGCTGCAGAAAGGTAACGAGCTGGCACTGCCCTCTAAATACGTTAATTTCTTGTATC
TGGCCAGCCACTATGAAAAGCTCAAAGGGTCTCCCGAAGATAATGAGCAGAAGCAGCTGTTCGTGGAACA
ACACAAACACTACCTTGATGAGATCATCGAGCAAATAAGCGAATTCTCCAAAAGAGTGATCCTCGCCGAC
GCTAACCTCGATAAGGTGCTTTCTGCTTACAATAAGCACAGGGATAAGCCCATCAGGGAGCAGGCAGAAA
ACATTATCTACTTGTTTACTCTGACCAACTTGGGCGCGCCTGCAGCCTTCAAGTACTTCGACACCACCAT
AGACAGAAAGCGGTACACCTCTACAAAGGAGGTCCTGGACGCCACACTGATTCATCAGTCAATTACGGGG
CTCTATGAAACAAGAATCGACCTCTCTCAGCTCGGTGGAGACAGCAGGGCTGACCCCAAGAAGAAGAGGA
AGGTGTGATCTCTTCTCGAGTCATGTAATTAGTTATGTCACGCTTACGTTCACGCCCTCCCCCCACATCC
GCTCTAACCGAAAAGGAAGGAGTTAGACAACCTGAAGTCTAGGTCCCTATTTATTTTTTTATAGTTATGT
TAGTATTAAGAACGTTATTTATATTTCAAATTTTTCTTTTTTTTCTGTACAGACGCGTGTACGCATGTAA
CATTATACTGAAAACCTTGCTTGAGAAGGTTTTGGGACGCTCGAAGGCTTTAATTTGCGGCCGGTACCCA
ATTCGCCCTATAGTGAGTCGTATTACGCGCGCTCACTGGCCGTCGTTTTACAACGTCGTGACTGGGAAAA
CCCTGGCGTTACCCAACTTAATCGCCTTGCAGCACATCCCCCTTTCGCCAGCTGGCGTAATAGCGAAGAG
GCCCGCACCGATCGCCCTTCCCAACAGTTGCGCAGCCTGAATGGCGAATGG
[124 nt withheld, positions 6282-6405]
C
[91 nt withheld, positions 6407-6497]
A
[49 nt withheld, positions 6499-6547]
CCTTTGACGTTGGAGTCCACGTTCTTT
[37 nt withheld, positions 6575-6611]
ACCCTATCTCGGTCTATTCTTTTGATTTATAAGGGATTTTGCCGATTTCGGCCTATTGGTTAAAAAATGA
GCTGATTTAACAAAAATTTAACGCGAATTTTAACAAAATATTAACGCTTACAATTTCCTGATGCGGTATT
TTCTCCTTACGCATCTGTGCGGTATTTCACACCGCATAGGGTAATAACTGATATAATTAAATTGAAGCTC
TAATTTGTGAGTTTAGTATACATGCATTTACTTATAATACAGTTTTTTAGTTTTGCTGGCCGCATCTTCT
CAAATATGCTTCCCAGCCTGCTTTTCTGTAACGTTCACCCTCTACCTTAGCATCCCTTCCCTTTGCAAAT
AGTCCTCTTCCAACAATAATAATGTCAGATCCTGTAGAGACCACATCATCCACGGTTCTATACTGTTGAC
CCAATGCGTCTCCCTTGTCATCTAAACCCACACCGGGTGTCATAATCAACCAATCGTAACCTTCATCTCT
TCCACCCATGTCTCTTTGAGCAATAAAGCCGATAACAAAATCTTTGTCGCTCTTCGCAATGTCAACAGTA
CCCTTAGTATATTCTCCAGTAGATAGGGAGCCCTTGCATGACAATTCTGCTAACATCAAAAGGCCTCTAG
GTTCCTTTGTTACTTCTTCTGCCGCCTGCTTCAAACCGCTAACAATACCTGGGCCCACCACACCGTGTGC
ATTCGTAATGTCTGCCCATTCTGCTATTCTGTATACACCCGCAGAGTACTGCAATTTGACTGTATTACCA
ATGTCAGCAAATTTTCTGTCTTCGAAGAGTAAAAAATTGTACTTGGCGGATAATGCCTTTAGCGGCTTAA
CTGTGCCCTCCATGGAAAAATCAGTCAAGATATCCACATGTGTTTTTAGTAAACAAATTTTGGGACCTAA
TGCTTCAACTAACTCCAGTAATTCCTTGGTGGTACGAACATCCAATGAAGCACACAAGTTTGTTTGCTTT
TCGTGCATGATATTAAATAGCTTGGCAGCAACAGGACTAGGATGAGTAGCAGCACGTTCCTTATATGTAG
CTTTCGACATGATTTATCTTCGTTTCCTGCAGGTTTTTGTTCTGTGCAGTTGGGTTAAGAATACTGGGCA
ATTTCATGTTTCTTCAACACTACATATGCGTATATATACCAATCTAAGTCTGTGCTCCTTCCTTCGTTCT
TCCTTCTGTTCGGAGATTACCGAATCAAAAAAATTTCAAGGAAACCGAAATCAAAAAAAAGAATAAAAAA
AAAATGATGAATTGAAAAGGTGGTATGGTGCACTCTCAGTACAATCTGCTCTGATGCCGCATAGTTAAGC
CAGCCCCGACACCCGCCAACACCCGCTGACGCGCCCTGACGGGCTTGTCTGCTCCCGGCATCCGCTTACA
GACAAGCTGTGACCGTCTCCGGGAGCTGCATGTGTCAGAGGTTTTCACCGTCATCACCGAAACGCGCGAG
ACGAAAGGGCCTCGTGATACGCCTATTTTTATAGGTTAATGTCATGATAATAATGGTTTCTTAGTATGAT
CCAATATCAAAGGAAATGATAGCATTGAAGGATGAGACTAATCCAATTGAGGAGTGGCAGCATATAGAAC
AGCTAAAGGGTAGTGCTGAAGGAAGCATACGATACCCCGCATGGAATGGGATAATATCACAGGAGGTACT
AGACTACCTTTCATCCTACATAAATAGACGCATATAAGTACGCATTTAAGCATAAACACGCACTATGCCG
TTCTTCTCATGTATATATATATACAGGCAACACGCAGATATAGGTGCGACGTGAACAGTGAGCTGTATGT
GCGCAGCTCGCGTTGCATTTTCGGAAGCGCTCGTTTTCGGAAACGCTTTGAAGTTCCTATTCCGAAGTTC
CTATTCTCTAGAAAGTATAGGAACTTCAGAGCGCTTTTGAAAACCAAAAGCGCTCTGAAGACGCACTTTC
AAAAAACCAAAAACGCACCGGACTGTAACGAGCTACTAAAATATTGCGAATACCGCTTCCACAAACATTG
CTCAAAAGTATCTCTTTGCTATATATCTCTGTGCTATATCCCTATATAACCTACCCATCCACCTTTCGCT
CCTTGAACTTGCATCTAAACTCGACCTCTACATTTTTTATGTTTATCTCTAGTATTACTCTTTAGACAAA
AAAATTGTAGTAAGAACTATTCATAGAGTGAATCGAAAACAATACGAAAATGTAAACATTTCCTATACGT
AGTATATAGAGACAAAATAGAAGAAACCGTTCATAATTTTCTGACCAATGAAGAATCATCAACGCTATCA
CTTTCTGTTCACAAAGTATGCGCAATCCACATCGGTATAGAATATAATCGGGGATGCCTTTATCTTGAAA
AAATGCACCCGCAGCTTCGCTAGTAATCAGTAAACGCGGGAAGTGGAGTCAGGCTTTTTTTATGGAAGAG
AAAATAGACACCAAAGTAGCCTTCTTCTAACCTTAACGGACCTACAGTGCAAAAAGTTATCAAGAGACTG
CATTATAGAGCGCACAAAGGAGAAAAAAAGTAATCTAAGATGCTTTGTTAGAAAAATAGCGCTCTCGGGA
TGCATTTTTGTAGAACAAAAAAGAAGTATAGATTCTTTGTTGGTAAAATAGCGCTCTCGCGTTGCATTTC
TGTTCTGTAAAAATGCAGCTCAGATTCTTTGTTTGAAAAATTAGCGCTCTCGCGTTGCATTTTTGTTTTA
CAAAAATGAAGCACAGATTCTTCGTTGGTAAAATAGCGCTTTCGCGTTGCATTTCTGTTCTGTAAAAATG
CAGCTCAGATTCTTTGTTTGAAAAATTAGCGCTCTCGCGTTGCATTTTTGTTCTACAAAATGAAGCACAG
ATGCTTCGTTCAGGTGGCACTTTTCGGGGAAATGTGCGCGGAACCCCTATTTGTTTATTTTTCTAAATAC
ATTCAAATATGTATCCGCTCATGAGACAATAACCCTGATAAATGCTTCAATAATATTGAAAAAGGAAGAG
TATGAGTATTCAACATTTCCGTGTCGCCCTTATTCCCTTTTTTGCGGCATTTTGCCTTCCTGTTTTTGCT
CACCCAGAAACGCTGGTGAAAGTAAAAGATGCTGAAGATCAGTTGGGTGCACGAGTGGGTTACATCGAAC
TGGATCTCAACAGCGGTAAGATCCTTGAGAGTTTTCGCCCCGAAGAACGTTTTCCAATGATGAGCACTTT
TAAAGTTCTGCTATGTGGCGCGGTATTATCCCGTATTGACGCCGGGCAAGAGCAACTCGGTCGCCGCATA
CACTATTCTCAGAATGACTTGGTTGAGTACTCACCAGTCACAGAAAAGCATCTTACGGATGGCATGACAG
TAAGAGAATTATGCAGTGCTGCCATAACCATGAGTGATAACACTGCGGCCAACTTACTTCTGACAACGAT
CGGAGGACCGAAGGAGCTAACCGCTTTTTTGCACAACATGGGGGATCATGTAACTCGCCTTGATCGTTGG
GAACCGGAGCTGAATGAAGCCATACCAAACGACGAGCGTGACACCACGATGCCTGTAGCAATGGCAACAA
CGTTGCGCAAACTATTAACTGGCGAACTACTTACTCTAGCTTCCCGGCAACAATTAATAGACTGGATGGA
GGCGGATAAAGTTGCAGGACCACTTCTGCGCTCGGCCCTTCCGGCTGGCTGGTTTATTGCTGATAAATCT
GGAGCCGGTGAGCGTGGGTCTCGCGGTATCATTGCAGCACTGGGGCCAGATGGTAAGCCCTCCCGTATCG
TAGTTATCTACACGACGGGGAGTCAGGCAACTATGGATGAACGAAATAGACAGATCGCTGAGATAGGTGC
CTCACTGATTAAGCATTGGTAACTGTCAGACCAAGTTTACTCATATATACTTTAGATTGATTTAAAACTT
CATTTTTAATTTAAAAGGATCTAGGTGAAGATCCTTTTTGATAATCTCATGACCAAAATCCCTTAACGTG
AGTTTTCGTTCCACTGAGCGTCAGACCCCGTAGAAAAGATCAAAGGATCTTCTTGAGATCCTTTTTTTCT
GCGCGTAATCTGCTGCTTGCAAACAAAAAAACCACCGCTACCAGCGGTGGTTTGTTTGCCGGATCAAGAG
CTACCAACTCTTTTTCCGAAGGTAACTGGCTTCAGCAGAGCGCAGATACCAAATACTGTTCTTCTAGTGT
AGCCGTAGTTAGGCCACCACTTCAAGAACTCTGTAGCACCGCCTACATACCTCGCTCTGCTAATCCTGTT
ACCAGTGGCTGCTGCCAGTGGCGATAAGTCGTGTCTTACCGGGTTGGACTCAAGACGATAGTTACCGGAT
AAGGCGCAGCGGTCGGGCTGAACGGGGGGTTCGTGCACACAGCCCAGCTTGGAGCGAACGACCTACACCG
AACTGAGATACCTACAGCGTGAGCTATGAGAAAGCGCCACGCTTCCCGAAGGGAGAAAGGCGGACAGGTA
TCCGGTAAGCGGCAG
Features (pLannotate 1.2.2; 22 found; start..end, strand, type, name):
    319..411     +  CDS            lacI (fragment): lac repressor; lacI; The lac repressor binds to the lac operator to inhibit transcription in E. coli. This inhibition can be relieved by adding lactose or isopropyl-β-D-thiogalactopyranoside (IPTG).
    424..445     +  protein_bind   CAP binding site: CAP binding activates transcription in the presence of cAMP. E. coli catabolite activator protein
    460..490     +  promoter       lac promoter: promoter for the E. coli lac operon
    494..516     +  protein_bind   lac operator (fragment): The lac repressor binds to the lac operator to inhibit transcription in E. coli. This inhibition can be relieved by adding lactose or isopropyl-β-D-thiogalactopyranoside (IPTG). lac repressor encoded by lacI
    559..577     +  promoter       T3 promoter: promoter for bacteriophage T3 RNA polymerase
    622..710     +  ncRNA          tRNA: Accession: RF00005 - tRNA
    804..879     +  misc_RNA       gRNA scaffold: guide RNA scaffold for the Streptococcus pyogenes CRISPR/Cas9 system
    965..1669    +  promoter       ADH1 promoter: S. cerevisiae ADH1; promoter for alcohol dehydrogenase 1
   1679..5782    +  CDS            Cas9: Cas9 (Csn1) endonuclease from the Streptococcus pyogenes Type II CRISPR/Cas system generates RNA-guided double strand breaks in DNA
   5877..6066    +  terminator     CYC1 terminator: S. cerevisiae CYC1; transcription terminator for CYC1
   6097..6115    -  promoter       T7 promoter: promoter for bacteriophage T7 RNA polymerase
   6123..6278    +  CDS            lacZα (fragment): LacZα fragment of β-galactosidase; lacZ fragment
   6282..6710    +  rep_origin     f1 ori (sequence partly withheld): f1 bacteriophage origin of replication; arrow indicates direction of (+) strand synthesis
   6738..6789    -  misc_feature   bom (fragment): basis of mobility region from pBR322
   6868..7671    -  CDS            URA3: orotidine-5'-phosphate decarboxylase, required for uracil biosynthesis; S. cerevisiae URA3; yeast auxotrophic marker, counterselectable with 5-fluoroorotic acid (5-FOA)
   7672..7887    -  promoter       URA3 promoter: S. cerevisiae URA3
   7895..7944    -  misc_feature   bom (fragment): basis of mobility region from pBR322
   8046..8081    -  CDS            rop (fragment): Rop protein, which maintains plasmids at low copy number; rop
   8149..9491    +  rep_origin     2μ ori: yeast 2μ plasmid origin of replication
   9518..9622    +  promoter       AmpR promoter: bla
   9623..10483   +  CDS            AmpR: β-lactamase; bla; confers resistance to ampicillin, carbenicillin, and related antibiotics
  10654..136     +  rep_origin     ori (across the origin): high-copy-number ColE1/pMB1/pBR322/pUC origin of replication
