[The description below was written by a language model from this plasmid's Addgene catalogue record and pLannotate feature annotations shown in this document.]
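Description:
p426_Cas9_gRNA-RDS1a is an all-in-one CRISPR plasmid for genome editing in Saccharomyces cerevisiae, built on the p426 yeast–E. coli shuttle backbone. In yeast it is maintained at high copy by the 2μ origin and selected through the URA3 auxotrophic marker under its own promoter. URA3 is also counterselectable with 5-fluoroorotic acid, which in principle allows the plasmid to be removed after editing. In E. coli it replicates from a high-copy ColE1/pUC-type origin and is selected with ampicillin via the β-lactamase gene. Backbone remnants include an f1 origin, a lac promoter/operator region with lacZα and lacI fragments, and T3 and T7 promoters flanking the insert region.

The payload consists of two expression units in the same orientation. A human codon-optimized Streptococcus pyogenes Cas9 coding sequence is driven by the yeast ADH1 promoter and terminated by the CYC1 terminator. Upstream of it, the guide RNA is expressed from a tyrosine tRNA promoter: the annotated tRNA element lies just before the S. pyogenes gRNA scaffold, with the 20-nt spacer presumably in the gap between them. tRNA genes carry RNA polymerase III promoter elements and are processed, which suits production of a guide transcript. The guide targets the RDS1a site on yeast chromosome 3, so Cas9 makes a double-strand break there. According to the record, this is used for integrating, deleting, or replacing a gene at that locus. Any repair donor DNA is not part of this plasmid.

Two full sequence records exist, a depositor sequence and a repository sequencing result. They differ by 11 nt in length and in numbering start point but show the same set and order of features.
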