Addgene plasmid #87385: p426_Cas9_gRNA-RDS1a
Purpose: All-in-one CRISPR plasmid for integrating, deleting, or replacing a gene in S. cerevisiae. High-copy, URA3 plasmid contains human codon-optimized Cas9 and a guide RNA targeting RDS1a sequence ATTCAATACGAAATGTGTGC in yeast chromosome 3
Depositing lab: Aindrila Mukhopadhyay. Depositing organization: Lawrence Berkeley National Laboratory. Publication: A Cas9-based toolkit to program gene expression in Saccharomyces cerevisiae. Reider Apel A, d'Espaux L, Wehrs M, Sachs D, Li RA, Tong GJ, Garber M, Nnadi O, Zhuang W, Hillson NJ, Keasling JD, Mukhopadhyay A. Nucleic Acids Res. 2017 Jan 9;45(1):496-508. doi: 10.1093/nar/gkw1023. Epub 2016 Nov 28. PubMed 27899650.
Backbone
  Vector backbone: p426
  Vector type: CRISPR
  Selectable markers: URA3
Growth in bacteria
  Bacterial resistance: Ampicillin, 100 μg/mL
  Growth temperature: 37°C
  Growth strain: DH5alpha
  Copy number: High Copy
Gene/Insert
  Gene/Insert name: Human Optimized S. pyogenes Cas9 and guide RNA targeting RDS1a
  gRNA/shRNA sequence: ATTCAATACGAAATGTGTGC
  Species: S. cerevisiae (budding yeast)
  Promoter: ADH1, pTyrosine
  Cloning method: Gibson Cloning
  Sequencing primers: 5′ M13 Rev
Terms and licenses: Academic/Nonprofit Terms; Industry Terms: Not Available to Industry
How to cite: p426_Cas9_gRNA-RDS1a was a gift from Aindrila Mukhopadhyay (Addgene plasmid # 87385 ; http://n2t.net/addgene:87385 ; RRID:Addgene_87385)
